>Addgene plasmid #235520 | pGGSG-FKBP-3xF-T2a-Bsd | addgene full sequence | sequence record 474011 | Addgene NGS Result
GTGGCACTTTTCGGGGAAATGTGCGCGGAACCCCTATTTGTTTATTTTTCTAAATACATTCAAATATGTA
TCCGCTCATGAGACAATAACCCTGATAAATGCTTCAATAATATTGAAAAAGGAAGAGTATGAGTATTCAA
CATTTCCGTGTCGCCCTTATTCCCTTTTTTGCGGCATTTTGCCTTCCTGTTTTTGCTCACCCAGAAACGC
TGGTGAAAGTAAAAGATGCTGAAGATCAGTTGGGTGCACGAGTGGGTTACATCGAACTGGATCTCAACAG
CGGTAAGATCCTTGAGAGTTTTCGCCCCGAAGAACGTTTTCCAATGATGAGCACTTTTAAAGTTCTGCTA
TGTGGCGCGGTATTATCCCGTATTGACGCCGGGCAAGAGCAACTCGGTCGCCGCATACACTATTCTCAGA
ATGACTTGGTTGAGTACTCACCAGTCACAGAAAAGCATCTTACGGATGGCATGACAGTAAGAGAATTATG
CAGTGCTGCCATAACCATGAGTGATAACACTGCGGCCAACTTACTTCTGACAACGATCGGAGGACCGAAG
GAGCTAACCGCTTTTTTGCACAACATGGGGGATCATGTAACTCGCCTTGATCGTTGGGAACCGGAGCTGA
ATGAAGCCATACCAAACGACGAGCGTGACACCACGATGCCTGTAGCAATGGCAACAACGTTGCGCAAACT
ATTAACTGGCGAACTACTTACTCTAGCTTCCCGGCAACAATTAATAGACTGGATGGAGGCGGATAAAGTT
GCAGGACCACTTCTGCGCTCGGCCCTTCCGGCTGGCTGGTTTATTGCTGATAAATCTGGAGCCGGTGAGC
GTGGGTCTCGCGGTATCATTGCAGCACTGGGGCCAGATGGTAAGCCCTCCCGTATCGTAGTTATCTACAC
GACGGGGAGTCAGGCAACTATGGATGAACGAAATAGACAGATCGCTGAGATAGGTGCCTCACTGATTAAG
CATTGGTAACTGTCAGACCAAGTTTACTCATATATACTTTAGATTGATTTAAAACTTCATTTTTAATTTA
AAAGGATCTAGGTGAAGATCCTTTTTGATAATCTCATGACCAAAATCCCTTAACGTGAGTTTTCGTTCCA
CTGAGCGTCAGACCCCGTAGAAAAGATCAAAGGATCTTCTTGAGATCCTTTTTTTCTGCGCGTAATCTGC
TGCTTGCAAACAAAAAAACCACCGCTACCAGCGGTGGTTTGTTTGCCGGATCAAGAGCTACCAACTCTTT
TTCCGAAGGTAACTGGCTTCAGCAGAGCGCAGATACCAAATACTGTTCTTCTAGTGTAGCCGTAGTTAGG
CCACCACTTCAAGAACTCTGTAGCACCGCCTACATACCTCGCTCTGCTAATCCTGTTACCAGTGGCTGCT
GCCAGTGGCGATAAGTCGTGTCTTACCGGGTTGGACTCAAGACGATAGTTACCGGATAAGGCGCAGCGGT
CGGGCTGAACGGGGGGTTCGTGCACACAGCCCAGCTTGGAGCGAACGACCTACACCGAACTGAGATACCT
ACAGCGTGAGCTATGAGAAAGCGCCACGCTTCCCGAAGGGAGAAAGGCGGACAGGTATCCGGTAAGCGGC
AGGGTCGGAACAGGAGAGCGCACGAGGGAGCTTCCAGGGGGAAACGCCTGGTATCTTTATAGTCCTGTCG
GGTTTCGCCACCTCTGACTTGAGCGTCGATTTTTGTGATGCTCGTCAGGGGGGCGGAGCCTATGGAAAAA
CGCCAGCAACGCGGCCTTTTTACGGTTCCTGGCCTTTTGCTGGCCTTTTGCTCACATGTTCTTTCCTGCG
TTATCCCCTGATTCTGTGGATAACCGTATTACCGCCTTTGAGTGAGCTGATACCGCTCGCCGCAGCCGAA
CGACCGAGCGCAGCGAGTCAGTGAGCGAGGAAGCGGAAGAGCGCCCAATACGCAAACCGCCTCTCCCCGC
GCGTTGGCCGATTCATTAATGCAGCTGGCACGACAGGTTTCCCGACTGGAAAGCGGGCAGTGAGCGCAAC
GCAATTAATGTGAGTTAGCTCACTCATTAGGCACCCCAGGCTTTACACTTTATGCTTCCGGCTCGTATGT
TGTGTGGAATTGTGAGCGGATAACAATTTCACACAGGAAACAGCTATGACCATGATTACGCCAAGCTCGA
AATTAACCCTCACTAAAGGGAACAAAAGCTGGTACCGGGCCCCCCCTCGAGGTCGAAGCTTGACGTCTCT
GGTGGCGGTGGCTCTGGCGGAGGTGGGTCCGGTGGCGGCGGAAGCGCCGGTGGAGTGCAGGTGGAAACCA
TCTCCCCAGGAGACGGGCGCACCTTCCCCAAGCGCGGCCAGACCTGCGTGGTGCACTACACCGGGATGCT
TGAAGATGGAAAGAAAGTTGATTCCTCCCGGGACAGAAACAAGCCCTTTAAGTTTATGCTAGGCAAGCAG
GAGGTGATCCGAGGCTGGGAAGAAGGGGTTGCCCAGATGAGTGTGGGTCAGAGAGCCAAACTGACTATAT
CTCCAGATTATGCCTATGGTGCCACTGGGCACCCAGGCATCATCCCACCACATGCCACTCTCGTCTTCGA
TGTGGAGCTTCTAAAACTGGAAGGCGGCGACTACAAAGACCATGACGGTGATTATAAAGATCATGACATC
GACTACAAGGATGACGATGACAAGGGAGGCGGCAGTGGAGAGGGCAGAGGAAGTCTGCTAACATGCGGTG
ACGTTGAGGAGAATCCTGGCCCAATGGCCAAGCCTTTGTCTCAAGAAGAATCCACCCTCATTGAAAGAGC
AACGGCTACAATCAACAGCATCCCCATCTCTGAAGACTACAGCGTCGCCAGCGCAGCTCTCTCTAGCGAC
GGCCGCATCTTCACTGGTGTCAATGTATATCATTTTACTGGGGGACCTTGCGCAGAACTCGTGGTGCTGG
GCACTGCTGCTGCTGCGGCAGCTGGCAACCTGACTTGTATCGTCGCGATCGGAAATGAGAACAGGGGCAT
CTTGAGCCCCTGCGGACGGTGCCGACAGGTTCTTCTCGATCTGCATCCTGGGATCAAAGCCATAGTGAAG
GACAGTGATGGACAGCCGACGGCAGTTGGGATTCGTGAATTGCTGCCCTCTGGTTATGTGTGGGAGGGCT
AGCGCTAAACCGATCTCCAATTCGCCCTATAGTGAGTCGTATTACAATTCACTGGCCGTCGTTTTACAAC
GTCGTGACTGGGAAAACCCTGGCGTTACCCAACTTAATCGCCTTGCAGCACATCCCCCTTTCGCCAGCTG
GCGTAATAGCGAAGAGGCCCGCACCGATCGCCCTTCCCAACAGTTGCGCAGCCTGAATGGCGAATGGAAA
TTGTAAGCGTTAATATTTTGTTAAAATTCGCGTTAAATTTTTGTTAAATCAGCTCATTTTTTAACCAATA
GGCCGAAATCGGCAAAATCCCTTATAAATCAAAAGAATAGACCGAGATAGGGT
[37 nt withheld, positions 3484-3520]
AAAGAACGTGGACTCCAACGTCAAAGG
[49 nt withheld, positions 3548-3596]
T
[91 nt withheld, positions 3598-3688]
G
[124 nt withheld, positions 3690-3813]
CAG
Features (pLannotate 1.2.2; 15 found; start..end, strand, type, name):
     24..128     +  promoter       AmpR promoter: bla
    129..989     +  CDS            AmpR: β-lactamase; bla; confers resistance to ampicillin, carbenicillin, and related antibiotics
   1160..1748    +  rep_origin     ori: high-copy-number ColE1/pMB1/pBR322/pUC origin of replication
   1931..2023    +  CDS            lacI (fragment): lac repressor; lacI; The lac repressor binds to the lac operator to inhibit transcription in E. coli. This inhibition can be relieved by adding lactose or isopropyl-β-D-thiogalactopyranoside (IPTG).
   2036..2057    +  protein_bind   CAP binding site: CAP binding activates transcription in the presence of cAMP. E. coli catabolite activator protein
   2072..2102    +  promoter       lac promoter: promoter for the E. coli lac operon
   2110..2126    +  protein_bind   lac operator: The lac repressor binds to the lac operator to inhibit transcription in E. coli. This inhibition can be relieved by adding lactose or isopropyl-β-D-thiogalactopyranoside (IPTG). lac repressor encoded by lacI
   2171..2189    +  promoter       T3 promoter: promoter for bacteriophage T3 RNA polymerase
   2201..2226    -  misc_feature   MCS (fragment): pBluescript multiple cloning site
   2292..2612    +  CDS            DmrB: F36V mutant of FK506-binding protein FKBP12 binds synthetic ligands that do not bind wild-type FKBP
   2619..2684    +  CDS            3xFLAG: three tandem FLAG® epitope tags, followed by an enterokinase cleavage site
   2754..3151    +  CDS            BSD (fragment): blasticidin S deaminase; Aspergillus terreus BSD; confers resistance to blasticidin
   3176..3194    -  promoter       T7 promoter: promoter for bacteriophage T7 RNA polymerase
   3197..3354    +  CDS            lacZα (fragment): LacZα fragment of β-galactosidase; lacZ fragment
   3385..3813    -  rep_origin     f1 ori (sequence partly withheld): f1 bacteriophage origin of replication; arrow indicates direction of (+) strand synthesis
