[The description below was written by a language model from this plasmid's Addgene catalogue record and pLannotate feature annotations shown in this document.]
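Description:
pGGSG-FKBP-3xF-T2a-Bsd is a mouse gene-targeting cloning vector built on the pBluescript II KS- backbone, with a sequenced length of about 3.8 kb. It is maintained in E. coli as a high-copy plasmid through its ColE1/pUC-type origin and selected with ampicillin via the β-lactamase gene. It also retains standard pBluescript elements: an f1 origin for single-stranded DNA production, the lac promoter/operator region with a lacZα fragment, remnants of the multiple cloning site, and flanking T3 and T7 phage promoters.

The payload is a promoterless synthetic tagging cassette inserted by Gibson assembly. According to the construct name, it begins with a short GGSG flexible linker, followed by an FKBP domain that the feature table identifies as the F36V mutant of FKBP12, which binds synthetic ligands that do not recognise wild-type FKBP. This is followed by a 3xFLAG epitope for detection or immunoprecipitation. A T2A self-cleaving peptide is named in the record but not annotated; it presumably lies in the gap between the FLAG and blasticidin features. The last element is the blasticidin S deaminase coding sequence, annotated as a fragment. No eukaryotic promoter or polyadenylation signal is annotated.

This arrangement suggests that the cassette is meant to be fused in frame to the end of an endogenous coding sequence. The tagged protein and the resistance marker would then be expressed from the targeted locus and separated by T2A, allowing blasticidin selection of correctly expressing mammalian cells. The record states that sequences are to be cloned into the ZraI and AfeI sites, presumably homology arms for the locus of interest, though it does not say this explicitly or name the intended ligand or application.
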