Addgene plasmid #235520: pGGSG-FKBP-3xF-T2a-Bsd
Purpose: Cloning vector for GGSG-FKBP-3xFLAG-T2A-Bsd. Clone into ZraI and AfeI
Depositing lab: Brian Hendrich. Depositing organization: University of Cambridge.
Backbone
  Vector backbone: pBluescript II KS-
  Backbone size w/o insert (bp): 3000
  Vector type: Mouse Targeting
  Selectable markers: Blasticidin
Growth in bacteria
  Bacterial resistance: Ampicillin, 100 μg/mL
  Growth temperature: 37°C
  Growth strain: DH5alpha
  Copy number: High Copy
Gene/Insert
  Gene/Insert name: FKBP
  Species: Synthetic
  Mutation: None
  Tag / fusion protein: Fkbp, 3xFALG, Bsd (N terminal on insert)
  Cloning method: Gibson Cloning
Terms and licenses: Academic/Nonprofit Terms; Industry Terms: Not Available to Industry
How to cite: pGGSG-FKBP-3xF-T2a-Bsd was a gift from Brian Hendrich (Addgene plasmid # 235520 ; http://n2t.net/addgene:235520 ; RRID:Addgene_235520)
